Addgene plasmid #203259: B*45:01:01
Purpose: Overexpress HLA allele
Depositing lab: Derin Keskin & Catherine Wu. Depositing organization: Dana-Farber Cancer Institute. Publication: A large peptidome dataset improves HLA class I epitope prediction across most of the human population. Sarkizova S, Klaeger S, Le PM, Li LW, Oliveira G, Keshishian H, Hartigan CR, Zhang W, Braun DA, Ligon KL, Bachireddy P, Zervantonakis IK, Rosenbluth JM, Ouspenskaia T, Law T, Justesen S, Stevens J, Lane WJ, Eisenhaure T, Lan Zhang G, Clauser KR, Hacohen N, Carr SA, Wu CJ, Keskin DB. Nat Biotechnol. 2020 Feb;38(2):199-209. doi: 10.1038/s41587-019-0322-9. Epub 2019 Dec 16. PubMed 31844290.
Backbone
  Vector backbone: pcDNA-3
  Vector type: Mammalian Expression
Growth in bacteria
  Bacterial resistance: Ampicillin, 100 μg/mL
  Growth temperature: 37°C
  Growth strain: NEB Stable
  Copy number: High Copy
Gene/Insert
  Gene/Insert name: B*45:01:01
  Species: H. sapiens (human)
  Entrez Gene: HLA-B (a.k.a. AS, B-4901, HLAB)
  Cloning method: Restriction Enzyme; 5′ cloning site BamHI (unknown if destroyed); 3′ cloning site EcoRI (unknown if destroyed)
  Sequencing primers: 5′ unknown
Terms and licenses: Academic/Nonprofit Terms; Industry Terms: Not Available to Industry
Depositor comments: Shortname from TIGL: K53
How to cite: B*45:01:01 was a gift from Derin Keskin & Catherine Wu (Addgene plasmid # 203259 ; http://n2t.net/addgene:203259 ; RRID:Addgene_203259)
