[The description below was written by a language model from this plasmid's Addgene catalogue record and pLannotate feature annotations shown in this document.]
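Description:
B*45:01:01 is a mammalian expression plasmid of about 6.5 kb, built on the pcDNA-3 backbone, that carries the coding sequence of the human HLA class I heavy chain allele HLA-B*45:01:01. The insert was cloned between BamHI and EcoRI sites, though the record does not say whether these sites survived cloning. It appears in the feature table as a single HLA-B open reading frame of roughly 1.1 kb. The automated annotation matches it to the generic human HLA-B protein entry, and the allele note it quotes for B*67:01 comes from that database entry, not from this insert. No epitope tag or reporter is annotated.

Transcription of the HLA-B gene is driven by the human cytomegalovirus immediate-early enhancer and promoter and is terminated by the bovine growth hormone polyadenylation signal. A T7 promoter lies just upstream of the insert and could be used for in vitro transcription or as a sequencing priming site. A second cassette places the neomycin/kanamycin phosphotransferase gene (neo) under the SV40 early promoter with an SV40 poly(A) signal, which allows G418 selection of stably transfected mammalian cells. In bacteria the plasmid is maintained by a high-copy ColE1/pUC-type origin and selected with ampicillin through the β-lactamase gene, and an f1 origin is also present. Short fragments annotated as HIV-1 LTR, ble, lacI and bom are probably backbone remnants or partial homology hits, not functional elements.

The stated purpose is overexpression of a single HLA allele. The associated publication title describes a large HLA class I peptidome dataset built to improve epitope prediction, which suggests the plasmid was used to express this allele in cells for profiling of its bound peptides.
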