Features (pLannotate 1.2.2; 20 found; start..end, strand, type, name):
     28..80      -  misc_feature   bom (fragment): basis of mobility region from pBR322
    235..614     +  enhancer       CMV enhancer: human cytomegalovirus immediate early enhancer
    615..818     +  promoter       CMV promoter: human cytomegalovirus (CMV) immediate early promoter
    814..847     +  LTR            5' LTR (truncated) (fragment): truncated 5' long terminal repeat (LTR) from HIV-1
    863..881     +  promoter       T7 promoter: promoter for bacteriophage T7 RNA polymerase
    935..2020    +  CDS            HLA-B: HLAB_HUMAN - Also known as HLAB. Experimental evidence at protein level: Swiss-Prot protein existence level 1. Allele B*67:01: Displays peptides sharing a common signature motif, namely a Pro residue at position 2 and Leu anchor residue at the C-terminus. From Homo sapiens (Human).
   2100..2324    +  polyA_signal   bGH poly(A) signal: bovine growth hormone polyadenylation signal
   2328..2349    +  promoter       SV40 promoter (fragment): SV40 enhancer and early promoter
   2370..2798    +  rep_origin     f1 ori (sequence partly withheld): f1 bacteriophage origin of replication; arrow indicates direction of (+) strand synthesis
   2812..3141    +  promoter       SV40 promoter: SV40 enhancer and early promoter
   3208..3999    +  CDS            neo: KKA2_KLEPN - Also known as kan, nptII. Experimental evidence at protein level: Swiss-Prot protein existence level 1. Resistance to kanamycin, neomycin, paromomycin, ribostamycin, butirosin and gentamicin B. From Klebsiella pneumoniae.
   4023..4181    +  CDS            ble (fragment): BLE_KLEPN - Experimental evidence at protein level: Swiss-Prot protein existence level 1. Binding protein with a strong affinity to the bleomycin family of antibiotics. Binds to CL990; an antimitotic-antibiotic compound. From Klebsiella pneumoniae.
   4176..4297    +  polyA_signal   SV40 poly(A) signal: SV40 polyadenylation signal
   4370..4386    -  protein_bind   lac operator: The lac repressor binds to the lac operator to inhibit transcription in E. coli. This inhibition can be relieved by adding lactose or isopropyl-β-D-thiogalactopyranoside (IPTG). lac repressor encoded by lacI
   4394..4424    -  promoter       lac promoter: promoter for the E. coli lac operon
   4439..4460    -  protein_bind   CAP binding site: CAP binding activates transcription in the presence of cAMP. E. coli catabolite activator protein
   4473..4565    -  CDS            lacI (fragment): lac repressor; lacI; The lac repressor binds to the lac operator to inhibit transcription in E. coli. This inhibition can be relieved by adding lactose or isopropyl-β-D-thiogalactopyranoside (IPTG).
   4748..5336    -  rep_origin     ori: high-copy-number ColE1/pMB1/pBR322/pUC origin of replication
   5507..6367    -  CDS            AmpR: β-lactamase; bla; confers resistance to ampicillin, carbenicillin, and related antibiotics
   6368..6472    -  promoter       AmpR promoter: bla
>Addgene plasmid #203259 | B*45:01:01 | addgene full sequence | sequence record 399784 | Addgene NGS Result
GACGGATCGGGAGATCTCCCGATCCCCTATGGTGCACTCTCAGTACAATCTGCTCTGATGCCGCATAGTT
AAGCCAGTATCTGCTCCCTGCTTGTGTGTTGGAGGTCGCTGAGTAGTGCGCGAGCAAAATTTAAGCTACA
ACAAGGCAAGGCTTGACCGACAATTGCATGAAGAATCTGCTTAGGGTTAGGCGTTTTGCGCTGCTTCGCG
ATGTACGGGCCAGATATACGCGTTGACATTGATTATTGACTAGTTATTAATAGTAATCAATTACGGGGTC
ATTAGTTCATAGCCCATATATGGAGTTCCGCGTTACATAACTTACGGTAAATGGCCCGCCTGGCTGACCG
CCCAACGACCCCCGCCCATTGACGTCAATAATGACGTATGTTCCCATAGTAACGCCAATAGGGACTTTCC
ATTGACGTCAATGGGTGGAGTATTTACGGTAAACTGCCCACTTGGCAGTACATCAAGTGTATCATATGCC
AAGTACGCCCCCTATTGACGTCAATGACGGTAAATGGCCCGCCTGGCATTATGCCCAGTACATGACCTTA
TGGGACTTTCCTACTTGGCAGTACATCTACGTATTAGTCATCGCTATTACCATGGTGATGCGGTTTTGGC
AGTACATCAATGGGCGTGGATAGCGGTTTGACTCACGGGGATTTCCAAGTCTCCACCCCATTGACGTCAA
TGGGAGTTTGTTTTGGCACCAAAATCAACGGGACTTTCCAAAATGTCGTAACAACTCCGCCCCATTGACG
CAAATGGGCGGTAGGCGTGTACGGTGGGAGGTCTATATAAGCAGAGCTCTCTGGCTAACTAGAGAACCCA
CTGCTTACTGGCTTATCGAAATTAATACGACTCACTATAGGGAGACCCAAGCTGGCTAGCGTTTAAACTT
AAGCTTGGTACCGAGCTCGGATCCATGCGGGTCACGGCACCCCGAACCGTCCTCCTGCTGCTCTCGGCGG
CCCTGGCCCTGACCGAGACCTGGGCCGGCTCCCACTCCATGAGGTATTTCCACACCGCCATGTCCCGGCC
CGGCCGCGGGGAGCCCCGCTTCATCACCGTGGGCTACGTGGACGACACGCTGTTCGTGAGGTTCGACAGC
GACGCCACGAGTCCGAGGAAGGAGCCGCGGGCGCCATGGATAGAGCAGGAGGGGCCGGAGTATTGGGACC
GGGAGACACAGATCTCCAAGACCAACACACAGACTTACCGAGAGAGCCTGCGGAACCTGCGCGGCTACTA
CAACCAGAGCGAGGCCGGGTCTCACACTTGGCAGAGGATGTATGGCTGCGACCTGGGGCCCGACGGGCGC
CTCCTCCGCGGGTATAACCAGTTAGCCTACGACGGCAAGGATTACATCGCCCTGAACGAGGACCTGAGCT
CCTGGACCGCGGCGGACACCGCGGCTCAGATCACCCAGCGCAAGTGGGAGGCGGCCCGTGTGGCGGAGCA
GGACAGAGCCTACCTGGAGGGCCTGTGCGTGGAGTCGCTCCGCAGATACCTGGAGAACGGGAAGGAGACG
CTGCAGCGCGCGGACCCCCCAAAGACACATGTGACCCACCACCCCATCTCTGACCATGAGGCCACCCTGA
GGTGCTGGGCCCTGGGCTTCTACCCTGCGGAGATCACACTGACCTGGCAGCGGGATGGCGAGGACCAAAC
TCAGGACACCGAGCTTGTGGAGACCAGACCAGCAGGAGATAGAACCTTCCAGAAGTGGGCAGCTGTGGTG
GTGCCTTCTGGAGAAGAGCAGAGATACACATGCCATGTACAGCATGAGGGGCTGCCGAAGCCCCTCACCC
TGAGATGGGAGCCATCTTCCCAGTCCACCATCCCCATCGTGGGCATTGTTGCTGGCCTGGCTGTCCTAGC
AGTTGTGGTCATCGGAGCTGTGGTCGCTACTGTGATGTGTAGGAGGAAGAGCTCAGGTGGAAAAGGAGGG
AGCTACTCTCAGGCTGCGTCCAGCGACAGTGCCCAGGGCTCTGATGTGTCTCTCACAGCTTGAGAATTCT
GCAGATATCCAGCACAGTGGCGGCCGCTCGAGTCTAGAGGGCCCGTTTAAACCCGCTGATCAGCCTCGAC
TGTGCCTTCTAGTTGCCAGCCATCTGTTGTTTGCCCCTCCCCCGTGCCTTCCTTGACCCTGGAAGGTGCC
ACTCCCACTGTCCTTTCCTAATAAAATGAGGAAATTGCATCGCATTGTCTGAGTAGGTGTCATTCTATTC
TGGGGGGTGGGGTGGGGCAGGACAGCAAGGGGGAGGATTGGGAAGACAATAGCAGGCATGCTGGGGATGC
GGTGGGCTCTATGGCTTCTGAGGCGGAAAGAACCAGCTGGGGCTCTAGGGGGTATCCCC
[124 nt withheld, positions 2370-2493]
C
[91 nt withheld, positions 2495-2585]
A
[49 nt withheld, positions 2587-2635]
CCTTTGACGTTGGAGTCCACGTTCTTT
[37 nt withheld, positions 2663-2699]
ACCCTATCTCGGTCTATTCTTTTGATTTATAAGGGATTTTGCCGATTTCGGCCTATTGGTTAAAAAATGA
GCTGATTTAACAAAAATTTAACGCGAATTAATTCTGTGGAATGTGTGTCAGTTAGGGTGTGGAAAGTCCC
CAGGCTCCCCAGCAGGCAGAAGTATGCAAAGCATGCATCTCAATTAGTCAGCAACCAGGTGTGGAAAGTC
CCCAGGCTCCCCAGCAGGCAGAAGTATGCAAAGCATGCATCTCAATTAGTCAGCAACCATAGTCCCGCCC
CTAACTCCGCCCATCCCGCCCCTAACTCCGCCCAGTTCCGCCCATTCTCCGCCCCATGGCTGACTAATTT
TTTTTATTTATGCAGAGGCCGAGGCCGCCTCTGCCTCTGAGCTATTCCAGAAGTAGTGAGGAGGCTTTTT
TGGAGGCCTAGGCTTTTGCAAAAAGCTCCCGGGAGCTTGTATATCCATTTTCGGATCTGATCAAGAGACA
GGATGAGGATCGTTTCGCATGATTGAACAAGATGGATTGCACGCAGGTTCTCCGGCCGCTTGGGTGGAGA
GGCTATTCGGCTATGACTGGGCACAACAGACAATCGGCTGCTCTGATGCCGCCGTGTTCCGGCTGTCAGC
GCAGGGGCGCCCGGTTCTTTTTGTCAAGACCGACCTGTCCGGTGCCCTGAATGAACTGCAGGACGAGGCA
GCGCGGCTATCGTGGCTGGCCACGACGGGCGTTCCTTGCGCAGCTGTGCTCGACGTTGTCACTGAAGCGG
GAAGGGACTGGCTGCTATTGGGCGAAGTGCCGGGGCAGGATCTCCTGTCATCTCACCTTGCTCCTGCCGA
GAAAGTATCCATCATGGCTGATGCAATGCGGCGGCTGCATACGCTTGATCCGGCTACCTGCCCATTCGAC
CACCAAGCGAAACATCGCATCGAGCGAGCACGTACTCGGATGGAAGCCGGTCTTGTCGATCAGGATGATC
TGGACGAAGAGCATCAGGGGCTCGCGCCAGCCGAACTGTTCGCCAGGCTCAAGGCGCGCATGCCCGACGG
CGAGGATCTCGTCGTGACCCATGGCGATGCCTGCTTGCCGAATATCATGGTGGAAAATGGCCGCTTTTCT
GGATTCATCGACTGTGGCCGGCTGGGTGTGGCGGACCGCTATCAGGACATAGCGTTGGCTACCCGTGATA
TTGCTGAAGAGCTTGGCGGCGAATGGGCTGACCGCTTCCTCGTGCTTTACGGTATCGCCGCTCCCGATTC
GCAGCGCATCGCCTTCTATCGCCTTCTTGACGAGTTCTTCTGAGCGGGACTCTGGGGTTCGAAATGACCG
ACCAAGCGACGCCCAACCTGCCATCACGAGATTTCGATTCCACCGCCGCCTTCTATGAAAGGTTGGGCTT
CGGAATCGTTTTCCGGGACGCCGGCTGGATGATCCTCCAGCGCGGGGATCTCATGCTGGAGTTCTTCGCC
CACCCCAACTTGTTTATTGCAGCTTATAATGGTTACAAATAAAGCAATAGCATCACAAATTTCACAAATA
AAGCATTTTTTTCACTGCATTCTAGTTGTGGTTTGTCCAAACTCATCAATGTATCTTATCATGTCTGTAT
ACCGTCGACCTCTAGCTAGAGCTTGGCGTAATCATGGTCATAGCTGTTTCCTGTGTGAAATTGTTATCCG
CTCACAATTCCACACAACATACGAGCCGGAAGCATAAAGTGTAAAGCCTGGGGTGCCTAATGAGTGAGCT
AACTCACATTAATTGCGTTGCGCTCACTGCCCGCTTTCCAGTCGGGAAACCTGTCGTGCCAGCTGCATTA
ATGAATCGGCCAACGCGCGGGGAGAGGCGGTTTGCGTATTGGGCGCTCTTCCGCTTCCTCGCTCACTGAC
TCGCTGCGCTCGGTCGTTCGGCTGCGGCGAGCGGTATCAGCTCACTCAAAGGCGGTAATACGGTTATCCA
CAGAATCAGGGGATAACGCAGGAAAGAACATGTGAGCAAAAGGCCAGCAAAAGGCCAGGAACCGTAAAAA
GGCCGCGTTGCTGGCGTTTTTCCATAGGCTCCGCCCCCCTGACGAGCATCACAAAAATCGACGCTCAAGT
CAGAGGTGGCGAAACCCGACAGGACTATAAAGATACCAGGCGTTTCCCCCTGGAAGCTCCCTCGTGCGCT
CTCCTGTTCCGACCCTGCCGCTTACCGGATACCTGTCCGCCTTTCTCCCTTCGGGAAGCGTGGCGCTTTC
TCATAGCTCACGCTGTAGGTATCTCAGTTCGGTGTAGGTCGTTCGCTCCAAGCTGGGCTGTGTGCACGAA
CCCCCCGTTCAGCCCGACCGCTGCGCCTTATCCGGTAACTATCGTCTTGAGTCCAACCCGGTAAGACACG
ACTTATCGCCACTGGCAGCAGCCACTGGTAACAGGATTAGCAGAGCGAGGTATGTAGGCGGTGCTACAGA
GTTCTTGAAGTGGTGGCCTAACTACGGCTACACTAGAAGAACAGTATTTGGTATCTGCGCTCTGCTGAAG
CCAGTTACCTTCGGAAAAAGAGTTGGTAGCTCTTGATCCGGCAAACAAACCACCGCTGGTAGCGGTGGTT
TTTTTGTTTGCAAGCAGCAGATTACGCGCAGAAAAAAAGGATCTCAAGAAGATCCTTTGATCTTTTCTAC
GGGGTCTGACGCTCAGTGGAACGAAAACTCACGTTAAGGGATTTTGGTCATGAGATTATCAAAAAGGATC
TTCACCTAGATCCTTTTAAATTAAAAATGAAGTTTTAAATCAATCTAAAGTATATATGAGTAAACTTGGT
CTGACAGTTACCAATGCTTAATCAGTGAGGCACCTATCTCAGCGATCTGTCTATTTCGTTCATCCATAGT
TGCCTGACTCCCCGTCGTGTAGATAACTACGATACGGGAGGGCTTACCATCTGGCCCCAGTGCTGCAATG
ATACCGCGAGACCCACGCTCACCGGCTCCAGATTTATCAGCAATAAACCAGCCAGCCGGAAGGGCCGAGC
GCAGAAGTGGTCCTGCAACTTTATCCGCCTCCATCCAGTCTATTAATTGTTGCCGGGAAGCTAGAGTAAG
TAGTTCGCCAGTTAATAGTTTGCGCAACGTTGTTGCCATTGCTACAGGCATCGTGGTGTCACGCTCGTCG
TTTGGTATGGCTTCATTCAGCTCCGGTTCCCAACGATCAAGGCGAGTTACATGATCCCCCATGTTGTGCA
AAAAAGCGGTTAGCTCCTTCGGTCCTCCGATCGTTGTCAGAAGTAAGTTGGCCGCAGTGTTATCACTCAT
GGTTATGGCAGCACTGCATAATTCTCTTACTGTCATGCCATCCGTAAGATGCTTTTCTGTGACTGGTGAG
TACTCAACCAAGTCATTCTGAGAATAGTGTATGCGGCGACCGAGTTGCTCTTGCCCGGCGTCAATACGGG
ATAATACCGCGCCACATAGCAGAACTTTAAAAGTGCTCATCATTGGAAAACGTTCTTCGGGGCGAAAACT
CTCAAGGATCTTACCGCTGTTGAGATCCAGTTCGATGTAACCCACTCGTGCACCCAACTGATCTTCAGCA
TCTTTTACTTTCACCAGCGTTTCTGGGTGAGCAAAAACAGGAAGGCAAAATGCCGCAAAAAAGGGAATAA
GGGCGACACGGAAATGTTGAATACTCATACTCTTCCTTTTTCAATATTATTGAAGCATTTATCAGGGTTA
TTGTCTCATGAGCGGATACATATTTGAATGTATTTAGAAAAATAAACAAATAGGGGTTCCGCGCACATTT
CCCCGAAAAGTGCCACCTGACGTC
