>Addgene plasmid #203259 | B*45:01:01 | depositor partial sequence | sequence record 394189 | HLA:HLA00329 B*45:01:01 1089 bp (K53)
ATGCGGGTCACGGCACCCCGAACCGTCCTCCTGCTGCTCTCGGCGGCCCTGGCCCTGACCGAGACCTGGG
CCGGCTCCCACTCCATGAGGTATTTCCACACCGCCATGTCCCGGCCCGGCCGCGGGGAGCCCCGCTTCAT
CACCGTGGGCTACGTGGACGACACGCTGTTCGTGAGGTTCGACAGCGACGCCACGAGTCCGAGGAAGGAG
CCGCGGGCGCCATGGATAGAGCAGGAGGGGCCGGAGTATTGGGACCGGGAGACACAGATCTCCAAGACCA
ACACACAGACTTACCGAGAGAGCCTGCGGAACCTGCGCGGCTACTACAACCAGAGCGAGGCCGGGTCTCA
CACTTGGCAGAGGATGTATGGCTGCGACCTGGGGCCCGACGGGCGCCTCCTCCGCGGGTATAACCAGTTA
GCCTACGACGGCAAGGATTACATCGCCCTGAACGAGGACCTGAGCTCCTGGACCGCGGCGGACACCGCGG
CTCAGATCACCCAGCGCAAGTGGGAGGCGGCCCGTGTGGCGGAGCAGGACAGAGCCTACCTGGAGGGCCT
GTGCGTGGAGTCGCTCCGCAGATACCTGGAGAACGGGAAGGAGACGCTGCAGCGCGCGGACCCCCCAAAG
ACACATGTGACCCACCACCCCATCTCTGACCATGAGGCCACCCTGAGGTGCTGGGCCCTGGGCTTCTACC
CTGCGGAGATCACACTGACCTGGCAGCGGGATGGCGAGGACCAAACTCAGGACACCGAGCTTGTGGAGAC
CAGACCAGCAGGAGATAGAACCTTCCAGAAGTGGGCAGCTGTGGTGGTGCCTTCTGGAGAAGAGCAGAGA
TACACATGCCATGTACAGCATGAGGGGCTGCCGAAGCCCCTCACCCTGAGATGGGAGCCATCTTCCCAGT
CCACCATCCCCATCGTGGGCATTGTTGCTGGCCTGGCTGTCCTAGCAGTTGTGGTCATCGGAGCTGTGGT
CGCTACTGTGATGTGTAGGAGGAAGAGCTCAGGTGGAAAAGGAGGGAGCTACTCTCAGGCTGCGTCCAGC
GACAGTGCCCAGGGCTCTGATGTGTCTCTCACAGCTTGA
